Addgene plasmid #32552: pUCBB-pT7-eGFP
Depositing lab: Claudia Schmidt-dannert. Depositing organization: University of Minnesota. Publication: Optimized compatible set of BioBrick vectors for metabolic pathway engineering. Vick JE, Johnson ET, Choudhary S, Bloch SE, Lopez-Gallego F, Srivastava P, Tikh IB, Wawrzyn GT, Schmidt-Dannert C. Appl Microbiol Biotechnol. 2011 Dec;92(6):1275-86. Epub 2011 Oct 28. 10.1007/s00253-011-3633-4 PubMed 22033566.
Backbone
  Vector backbone: pUCBB
  Backbone manufacturer: Schmidt-Dannert Lab
  Backbone size w/o insert (bp): 2356
  Modifications to backbone: Replaced Constitutive lac promoter with pT7 promoter
  Vector type: Bacterial Expression, Synthetic Biology
Growth in bacteria
  Bacterial resistance: Ampicillin, 100 μg/mL
  Growth temperature: 37°C
  Growth strain: DH5alpha
  Copy number: High Copy
Gene/Insert
  Gene/Insert name: eGFP
  Insert size (bp): 719
  Entrez Gene: eGFP (a.k.a. pPRS3a_01)
  Promoter: pT7
  Tag / fusion protein: His (C terminal on backbone)
  Cloning method: Restriction Enzyme; 5′ cloning site NdeI (not destroyed); 3′ cloning site NsiI (not destroyed)
  Sequencing primers: 5′ not designed; 3′ pBBinR (GCAGGTCCTGAAGTTAACTAG)
Terms and licenses: Academic/Nonprofit Terms; Industry Terms: Not Available to Industry
How to cite: pUCBB-pT7-eGFP was a gift from Claudia Schmidt-dannert (Addgene plasmid # 32552 ; http://n2t.net/addgene:32552 ; RRID:Addgene_32552)
