[The description below was written by a language model from this plasmid's Addgene catalogue record and pLannotate feature annotations shown in this document.]
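Description:
pUCBB-pT7-eGFP is a small (about 3.1 kb) bacterial expression plasmid from a set of mutually compatible BioBrick-style vectors developed for metabolic pathway engineering in E. coli. It is built on the pUCBB backbone, which carries a high-copy ColE1/pUC-type origin of replication and an ampicillin resistance cassette (β-lactamase under its native bla promoter) for selection. In this version, the constitutive lac promoter of the parent backbone has been replaced by a T7 promoter.

The expression cassette consists of the T7 promoter followed directly by a lac operator, the efficient ribosome binding site from phage T7 gene 10, and the EGFP coding sequence (the original mammalian codon-optimised enhanced GFP). EGFP is cloned between NdeI and NsiI sites that remain intact, so the reporter can be swapped for another gene of interest. A backbone-encoded histidine tag lies just downstream of the insert, giving a C-terminal His fusion suitable for metal-affinity purification or detection. Putative transcription terminators flank the cassette: one upstream of the T7 promoter, which insulates it from read-through from the rest of the plasmid, and a his operon terminator downstream of the tagged reading frame.

Transcription requires a host that supplies T7 RNA polymerase. The lac operator allows repression by LacI and induction with IPTG, but no lacI gene is annotated on the plasmid, so the repressor would have to come from the host. The feature table also lists a short fragment of the pBR322 bom region. The construct serves as a fluorescent reporter for the T7-driven member of the vector series and as a template for cloning other genes into the same expression context.
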