Features (pLannotate 1.2.2; 11 found; start..end, strand, type, name):
      2..61      +  terminator     his operon terminator: This putative transcriptin terminator from the E. coli his operon has a 2-bp deletion introduced during synthesis. Its efficiency has not been determined.
    256..844     -  rep_origin     ori: high-copy-number ColE1/pMB1/pBR322/pUC origin of replication
   1015..1875    -  CDS            AmpR: β-lactamase; bla; confers resistance to ampicillin, carbenicillin, and related antibiotics
   1876..1980    -  promoter       AmpR promoter: bla
   2070..2113    -  terminator     bacterial terminator: putative bacterial transcription terminator
   2154..2172    +  promoter       T7 promoter: promoter for bacteriophage T7 RNA polymerase
   2173..2197    +  protein_bind   lac operator: The lac repressor binds to the lac operator to inhibit transcription in E. coli. This inhibition can be relieved by adding lactose or isopropyl-β-D-thiogalactopyranoside (IPTG). lac repressor encoded by lacI
   2212..2234    +  RBS            RBS: efficient ribosome binding site from bacteriophage T7 gene 10 (Olins and Rangwala, 1989)
   2248..2967    +  CDS            EGFP: the original enhanced GFP (Yang et al., 1996) mammalian codon-optimized
   2993..3010    +  CDS            7xHis (fragment): 6xHis affinity tag
   3014..3050    -  misc_feature   bom (fragment): basis of mobility region from pBR322
>Addgene plasmid #32552 | pUCBB-pT7-eGFP | depositor full sequence | sequence record 37551 | pUCBB-pT7-eGFP sequence 3075 bps
GTCCGGCAAAAAAACGGGCAAGGTGTCACCACCCTGCCCTTTTTCTTTAAAACCGAAAAGATTACTTCGC
GTTATGCAGGCTTCCTCGCTCACTGACTCGCTGCGCTCGGTCGTTCGGCTGCGGCGAGCGGTATCAGCTC
ACTCAAAGGCGGTAATACGGTTATCCACAGAATCAGGGGATAACGCAGGAAAGAACATGTGAGCAAAAGG
CCAGCAAAAGGCCAGGAACCGTAAAAAGGCCGCGTTGCTGGCGTTTTTCCATAGGCTCCGCCCCCCTGAC
GAGCATCACAAAAATCGACGCTCAAGTCAGAGGTGGCGAAACCCGACAGGACTATAAAGATACCAGGCGT
TTCCCCCTGGAAGCTCCCTCGTGCGCTCTCCTGTTCCGACCCTGCCGCTTACCGGATACCTGTCCGCCTT
TCTCCCTTCGGGAAGCGTGGCGCTTTCTCATAGCTCACGCTGTAGGTATCTCAGTTCGGTGTAGGTCGTT
CGCTCCAAGCTGGGCTGTGTGCACGAACCCCCCGTTCAGCCCGACCGCTGCGCCTTATCCGGTAACTATC
GTCTTGAGTCCAACCCGGTAAGACACGACTTATCGCCACTGGCAGCAGCCACTGGTAACAGGATTAGCAG
AGCGAGGTATGTAGGCGGTGCTACAGAGTTCTTGAAGTGGTGGCCTAACTACGGCTACACTAGAAGGACA
GTATTTGGTATCTGCGCTCTGCTGAAGCCAGTTACCTTCGGAAAAAGAGTTGGTAGCTCTTGATCCGGCA
AACAAACCACCGCTGGTAGCGGTGGTTTTTTTGTTTGCAAGCAGCAGATTACGCGCAGAAAAAAAGGATC
TCAAGAAGATCCTTTGATCTTTTCTACGGGGTCTGACGCTCAGTGGAACGAAAACTCACGTTAAGGGATT
TTGGTCATGAGATTATCAAAAAGGATCTTCACCTAGATCCTTTTAAATTAAAAATGAAGTTTTAAATCAA
TCTAAAGTATATATGAGTAAACTTGGTCTGACAGTTACCAATGCTTAATCAGTGAGGCACCTATCTCAGC
GATCTGTCTATTTCGTTCATCCATAGTTGCCTGACTCCCCGTCGTGTAGATAACTACGATACGGGAGGGC
TTACCATCTGGCCCCAGTGCTGCAATGATACCGCGAGACCCACGCTCACCGGCTCCAGATTTATCAGCAA
TAAACCAGCCAGCCGGAAGGGCCGAGCGCAGAAGTGGTCCTGCAACTTTATCCGCCTCCATCCAGTCTAT
TAATTGTTGCCGGGAAGCTAGAGTAAGTAGTTCGCCAGTTAATAGTTTGCGCAACGTTGTTGCCATTGCT
ACAGGCATCGTGGTGTCACGCTCGTCGTTTGGTATGGCTTCATTCAGCTCCGGTTCCCAACGATCAAGGC
GAGTTACATGATCCCCCATGTTGTGCAAAAAAGCGGTTAGCTCCTTCGGTCCTCCGATCGTTGTCAGAAG
TAAGTTGGCCGCAGTGTTATCACTCATGGTTATGGCAGCACTGCATAATTCTCTTACTGTCATGCCATCC
GTAAGATGCTTTTCTGTGACTGGTGAGTACTCAACCAAGTCATTCTGAGAATAGTGTATGCGGCGACCGA
GTTGCTCTTGCCCGGCGTCAATACGGGATAATACCGCGCCACATAGCAGAACTTTAAAAGTGCTCATCAT
TGGAAAACGTTCTTCGGGGCGAAAACTCTCAAGGATCTTACCGCTGTTGAGATCCAGTTCGATGTAACCC
ACTCGTGCACCCAACTGATCTTCAGCATCTTTTACTTTCACCAGCGTTTCTGGGTGAGCAAAAACAGGAA
GGCAAAATGCCGCAAAAAAGGGAATAAGGGCGACACGGAAATGTTGAATACTCATACTCTTCCTTTTTCA
ATATTATTGAAGCATTTATCAGGGTTATTGTCTCATGAGCGGATACATATTTGAATGTATTTAGAAAAAT
AAACAAATAGGGGTTCCGCGCACATTTCCCCGAAAAGTGCCACCTGACGTCTAAGAAACCATTATTATCA
TGACATTAACCTATAAAAATAGGCGTATCACGAGGCAGAATTTCAGATAAAAAAAATCCTTAGCTTTCGC
TAAGGATGATTTCTGGAATTCATCCTGAACTTATCTAGACGATCCCGCGAAATTAATACGACTCACTATA
GGGGAATTGTGAGCGGATAACAATTCCCCTCTAGAAATAATTTTGTTTAACTTTAAGAAGGAGAGATCTG
GATCCATATGGTGAGCAAGGGCGAGGAGCTGTTCACCGGGGTGGTGCCCATCCTGGTCGAGCTGGACGGC
GACGTAAACGGCCACAAGTTCAGCGTGTCCGGCGAGGGCGAGGGCGATGCCACCTACGGCAAGCTGACCC
TGAAGTTCATCTGCACCACCGGCAAGCTGCCCGTGCCCTGGCCCACCCTCGTGACCACCCTGACCTACGG
CGTGCAGTGCTTCAGCCGCTACCCCGACCACATGAAGCAGCACGACTTCTTCAAGTCCGCCATGCCCGAA
GGCTACGTCCAGGAGCGCACCATCTTCTTCAAGGACGACGGCAACTACAAGACCCGCGCCGAGGTGAAGT
TCGAGGGCGACACCCTGGTGAACCGCATCGAGCTGAAGGGCATCGACTTCAAGGAGGACGGCAACATCCT
GGGGCACAAGCTGGAGTACAACTACAACAGCCACAACGTCTATATCATGGCCGACAAGCAGAAGAACGGC
ATCAAGGTGAACTTCAAGATCCGCCACAACATCGAGGACGGCAGCGTGCAGCTCGCCGACCACTACCAGC
AGAACACCCCCATCGGCGACGGCCCCGTGCTGCTGCCCGACAACCACTACCTGAGCACCCAGTCCGCCCT
GAGCAAAGACCCCAACGAGAAGCGCGATCACATGGTCCTGCTGGAGTTCGTGACCGCCGCCGGGATCACT
CTCGGCATGGACGAGCTGTACAAGTAAATGCATCCATGGCGGCCGCCTCGAGCATCACCATCACCATCAC
TGATTCTCCTTACGCATCTGTGCGGTATTTCACACCGCATGTACTAGTTAACTTCAGGACCTGCA
