>Addgene plasmid #32552 | pUCBB-pT7-eGFP | addgene partial sequence | sequence record 38600 | EGFP-N 5'-CGTCGCCGTCCAGCTCGACCAG-3'
CCTCGCCCTTGCTCACCATATGGATCCAGATCTCTCCTTCTTAAAGTTAAACAAAATTATTTCTAGAGGG
GAATTGTTATCCGCTCACAATTCCCCTATAGTGAGTCGTATTAATTTCGCGGGATCGTCTAGATAAGTTC
AGGATGAATTCCAGAAATCATCCTTAGCGAAAGCTAAGGATTTTTTTTATCTGAAATTCTGCCTCGTGAT
ACGCCTATTTTTATAGGTTAATGTCATGATAATAATGGTTTCTTAGACGTCAGGTGGCACTTTTCGGGGA
AATGTGCGCGGAACCCCTATTTGTTTATTTTTCTAAATACATTCAAATATGTATCCGCTCATGAGACAAT
AACCCTGATAAATGCTTCAATAATATTGAAAAAGGAAGAGTATGAGTATTCAACATTTCCGTGTCGCCCT
TATTCCCTTTTTTGCGGCATTTTGCCTTCCTGTTTTTGCTCACCCAGAAACGCTGGTGAAAGTAAAAGAT
GCTGAAGATCAGTTGGGTGCACGAGTGGGTTACATCGAACTGGATCTCAACAGCGGTAAGATCCTTGAGA
GTTTTCGCCCCGAAGAACGTTTTCCAATGATGAGCACTTTTAAAGTTCTGCTATGTGGCGCGGTATTATC
CCGTATTGACGCCGGGCAAGAGCAACTCGGTCGCCGCATACACTATTCTCAGAATGACTTGGTTGAGTAC
TCACCAGTCACAGAAAAGCATCTTACGGATGGCATGACAGTAAGAGAATTATGCAGTGCTGCCATAACCA
TGAGTGATAACACTGCGGCCAACTTACTTCTGACAACGATCGGAGGACCGAAGGAGCTAACCGCTTTTTT
GCACAACATGG
