>Addgene plasmid #32552 | pUCBB-pT7-eGFP | addgene partial sequence | sequence record 38612 | EGFP-C 5'-CATGGTCCTGCTGGAGTTCGTG-3'
ACGAGCTGTACAAGTAAATGCATCCATGGCGGCCGCCTCGAGCATCACCATCACCATCACTGATTCTCCT
TACGCATCTGTGCGGTATTTCACACCGCATGTACTAGTTAACTTCAGGACCTGCAGTCCGGCAAAAAAGG
GCAAGGTGTCACCACCCTGCCCTTTTTCTTTAAAACCGAAAAGATTACTTCGCGTTATGCAGGCTTCCTC
GCTCACTGACTCGCTGCGCTCGGTCGTTCGGCTGCGGCGAGCGGTATCAGCTCACTCAAAGGCGGTAATA
CGGTTATCCACAGAATCAGGGGATAACGCAGGAAAGAACATGTGAGCAAAAGGCCAGCAAAAGGCCAGGA
ACCGTAAAAAGGCCGCGTTGCTGGCGTTTTTCCACAGGCTCCGCCCCCCTGACGAGCATCACAAAAATCG
ACGCTCAAGTCAGAGGTGGCGAAACCCGACAGGACTATAAAGATACCAGGCGTTTCCCCCTGGAAGCTCC
CTCGTGCGCTCTCCTGTTCCGACCCTGCCGCTTACCGGATACCTGTCCGCCTTTCTCCCTTCGGGAAGCG
TGGCGCTTTCTCATAGCTCACGCTGTAGGTATCTCAGTTCGGTGTAGGTCGTTCGCTCCAAGCTGGGCTG
TGTGCACGAACCCCCCGTTCAGCCCGACCGCTGCGCCTTATCCGGTAACTATCGTCTTGAGTCCAACCCG
GTAAGACACGACTTATCGCCACTGGCAGCAGCCACTGGTAACAGGATTAGCAGAGCGAGGTATGTAGGCG
GTGCTACAGAGTTCTTGAAGTGGTGGCCTAACTACGGCTACACTAGAAGAACAGTATTTGGTATCTGCGC
TCTGCTGAAGCCAGTTACCTTCGGAAAAAGAGTTGGTAGCTCTTGATCCGGCAAACAAACACG
